Addgene plasmid #231604: pAV-CMVp-2xTetO-Tornado-1xALFATag-5xSunTag_codon_optimized+8xAAA
Purpose: Express circular RNA translation reporter with 1xALFATag-5xSunTag_codon_optimized-8xAAA under CMV promoter
Depositing lab: Marvin Tanenbaum. Depositing organization: Hubrecht Institute. Publication: Long-term imaging of individual ribosomes reveals ribosome cooperativity in mRNA translation. Madern MF, Yang S, Witteveen O, Segeren HA, Bauer M, Tanenbaum ME. Cell. 2025 Jan 23:S0092-8674(25)00045-5. doi: 10.1016/j.cell.2025.01.016. PubMed 39892379.
Backbone
  Vector backbone: pAV
  Vector type: Mammalian Expression
Growth in bacteria
  Bacterial resistance: Ampicillin, 100 μg/mL
  Growth temperature: 37°C
  Growth strain: DH5alpha
  Copy number: Unknown
Gene/Insert
  Gene/Insert name: Tornado-1xALFATag-5xSunTag_codon_optimized-8xAAA
  Species: Synthetic
  Cloning method: Gibson Cloning
Terms and licenses: Academic/Nonprofit Terms; Industry Terms: Not Available to Industry
How to cite: pAV-CMVp-2xTetO-Tornado-1xALFATag-5xSunTag_codon_optimized+8xAAA was a gift from Marvin Tanenbaum (Addgene plasmid # 231604 ; http://n2t.net/addgene:231604 ; RRID:Addgene_231604)
