[The description below was written by a language model from this plasmid's Addgene catalogue record and pLannotate feature annotations shown in this document.]
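Description:
pAV-CMVp-2xTetO-Tornado-1xALFATag-5xSunTag_codon_optimized+8xAAA is a mammalian expression plasmid on the pAV backbone that produces a circular RNA translation reporter. In bacteria it replicates from a high-copy ColE1/pUC-type origin and is selected with ampicillin through the bla gene. An f1 origin is also present. The sequence contains fragments of AAV2 inverted terminal repeats inherited from the backbone, but they are annotated only as partial, and the record lists the plasmid simply as a mammalian expression vector rather than an AAV packaging construct.

The reporter cassette is driven by the CMV immediate-early enhancer and promoter, followed directly by two tet operator sites (annotated as short PLtetO-1 fragments). These would allow transcription to be repressed by a Tet repressor and induced with doxycycline in suitable cells. Downstream lies the Tornado element, of which a twister ribozyme is annotated. In this system, flanking self-cleaving ribozymes release an RNA whose ends are joined by an endogenous cellular ligase, yielding a circular transcript. The circularised payload is a synthetic, codon-optimised sequence encoding one ALFA tag and five SunTag repeats. SunTag peptides derive from yeast GCN4, which explains the GCN4 annotation. The "8xAAA" element presumably denotes eight consecutive AAA lysine codons, though the record does not explain its role. An SV40 polyadenylation signal ends the transcription unit.

On the opposite strand sits a neo gene with a ble fragment, SV40 small t intron and SV40 poly(A) signal, remnants of a Tn5-derived cassette that could support G418 selection; no promoter is annotated for it. The associated work used such reporters for long-term imaging of individual ribosomes translating an RNA.
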