Features (pLannotate 1.2.2; 24 found; start..end, strand, type, name):
    255..593     -  CDS            tnpA (fragment): TN5P_ECOLX - Also known as tnp. Experimental evidence at protein level: Swiss-Prot protein existence level 1. Mediates transposition of transposon Tn5 by a 'cut and paste' mechanism. First, the monomeric transposase binds the 19 bp inverted DNA repeats flanking the transposon. Then, dimerization of the DNA- bound transposase creates a synaptic DNA complex. After nicking of the first DNA strand, excision of the transposon proceeds through a series of intermediates. The transposase then mediates the insertion of the transposon at a new site by strand transfer. The activity of the wild- type tran
    607..986     +  enhancer       CMV enhancer: human cytomegalovirus immediate early enhancer
    987..1190    +  promoter       CMV promoter: human cytomegalovirus (CMV) immediate early promoter
   1192..1211    +  promoter       PLtetO-1 promoter (fragment): modified phage lambda PL promoter with tet operator sites (Lutz and Bujard, 1997)
   1213..1232    +  promoter       PLtetO-1 promoter (fragment): modified phage lambda PL promoter with tet operator sites (Lutz and Bujard, 1997)
   1240..1273    +  promoter       TRE3GV promoter (fragment): 3rd-generation Tet-responsive promoter that can be activated by binding of Tet-On® 3G, optimized for retroviral and lentiviral vectors
   1365..1431    +  ncRNA          twister-P3 (fragment): Accession: RF03154 - type-P3 twister ribozyme
   1518..1574    +  CDS            GCN4 (fragment): GCN4_YEAST - Also known as AAS101 From Saccharomyces cerevisiae (strain ATCC 204508 / S288c) (Baker's yeast).
   2054..2074    +  misc_feature   MCS (fragment): pUC18/19 multiple cloning site
   2132..2253    +  polyA_signal   SV40 poly(A) signal: SV40 polyadenylation signal
   2302..2431    +  repeat_region  AAV2 ITR (fragment): inverted terminal repeat of adeno-associated virus serotype 2 inverted
   2454..2521    +  CDS            lacZα (fragment): LacZα fragment of β-galactosidase; lacZ fragment
   2552..2980    -  rep_origin     f1 ori (sequence partly withheld): f1 bacteriophage origin of replication; arrow indicates direction of (+) strand synthesis
   3007..3111    +  promoter       AmpR promoter: bla
   3112..3972    +  CDS            AmpR: β-lactamase; bla; confers resistance to ampicillin, carbenicillin, and related antibiotics
   4143..4731    +  rep_origin     ori: high-copy-number ColE1/pMB1/pBR322/pUC origin of replication
   4896..4944    -  repeat_region  AAV2 ITR (fragment): inverted terminal repeat of adeno-associated virus serotype 2 inverted
   5000..5134    -  polyA_signal   SV40 poly(A) signal: SV40 polyadenylation signal
   5157..5240    -  CDS            large T antigen (fragment): large T antigen from SV40 (simian virus 40)
   5559..5579    -  CDS            SV40 NLS: nuclear localization signal of SV40 (simian virus 40) large T antigen
   5709..5774    -  intron         small t intron: SV40 (simian virus 40) small t antigen intron
   5776..5850    -  CDS            small t antigen (fragment): SV40 (simian virus 40) small t antigen
   5853..6173    -  CDS            ble (fragment): BLE_KLEPN - Experimental evidence at protein level: Swiss-Prot protein existence level 1. Binding protein with a strong affinity to the bleomycin family of antibiotics. Binds to CL990; an antimitotic-antibiotic compound. From Klebsiella pneumoniae.
   6197..223     -  CDS            neo (across the origin): KKA2_KLEPN - Also known as kan, nptII. Experimental evidence at protein level: Swiss-Prot protein existence level 1. Resistance to kanamycin, neomycin, paromomycin, ribostamycin, butirosin and gentamicin B. From Klebsiella pneumoniae.
>Addgene plasmid #231604 | pAV-CMVp-2xTetO-Tornado-1xALFATag-5xSunTag_codon_optimized+8xAAA | addgene full sequence | sequence record 459530 | Addgene NGS Result
CGCCCGTCGTGGCCAGCCACGATAGCCGCGCTGCCTCGTCCTGCAGTTCATTCAGGGCACCGGACAGGTC
GGTCTTGACAAAAAGAACCGGGCGCCCCTGCGCTGACAGCCGGAACACGGCGGCATCAGAGCAGCCGATT
GTCTGTTGTGCCCAGTCATAGCCGAATAGCCTCTCCACCCAAGCGGCCGGAGAACCTGCGTGCAATCCAT
CTTGTTCAATCATGCGAAACGATCCTCATCCTGTCTCTTGATCAGATCTTGATCCCCTGCGCCATCAGAT
CCTTGGCGGCAAGAAAGCCATCCAGTTTACTTTGCAGGGCTTCCCAACCTTACCAGAGGGCGCCCCAGCT
GGCAATTCCGGTTCGCTTGCTGTCCATAAAACCGCCCAGTCTAGCTATCGCCATGTAAGCCCACTGCAAG
CTACCTGCTTTCTCTTTGCGCTTGCGTTTTCCCTTGTCCAGATAGCCCAGTAGCTGACATTCATCCGGGG
TCAGCACCGTTTCTGCGGACTGGCTTTCTACGTGTTCCGCTTCCTTTAGCAGCCCTTGCGCCCTGAGTGC
TTGCGGCAGCGTGAAGCTTTTTGCAAAAGCTAGGCCTGGGATCCTTGACATTGATTATTGACTAGTTATT
AATAGTAATCAATTACGGGGTCATTAGTTCATAGCCCATATATGGAGTTCCGCGTTACATAACTTACGGT
AAATGGCCCGCCTGGCTGACCGCCCAACGACCCCCGCCCATTGACGTCAATAATGACGTATGTTCCCATA
GTAACGCCAATAGGGACTTTCCATTGACGTCAATGGGTGGAGTATTTACGGTAAACTGCCCACTTGGCAG
TACATCAAGTGTATCATATGCCAAGTACGCCCCCTATTGACGTCAATGACGGTAAATGGCCCGCCTGGCA
TTATGCCCAGTACATGACCTTATGGGACTTTCCTACTTGGCAGTACATCTACGTATTAGTCATCGCTATT
ACCATGGTGATGCGGTTTTGGCAGTACATCAATGGGCGTGGATAGCGGTTTGACTCACGGGGATTTCCAA
GTCTCCACCCCATTGACGTCAATGGGAGTTTGTTTTGGCACCAAAATCAACGGGACTTTCCAAAATGTCG
TAACAACTCCGCCCCATTGACGCAAATGGGCGGTAGGCGTGTACGGTGGGAGGTCTATATAAGCAGAGCT
CTCCCTATCAGTGATAGAGATCTCCCTATCAGTGATAGAGATCGTCGACGAGCTCGTTTAGTGAACCGTC
AGATCGCCTGGAGACGCCATCCACGCTGTTTTGACCTCCATAGAAGACACCGGGACCGATCCAGCCTCCG
GACTCTAGCGTTTAAACGCGTACTGTCGACGGGCCGCACTCGCCGGTCCCAAGCCCGGATAAAATGGGAG
GGGGCGGGAAACCGCCTAACCATACCGAGTGCGGCCGCAGGCTCCGGATCTGGCTCCAGACTGGAGGAGG
AACTGAGACGGAGACTGACAGAACCTGGAGGCGGCGGCAGCACTGGCGAAGAGCTGCTGAGCAAGAACTA
CCATCTGGAAAATGAGGTAGCACGCCTGAAAAAGGGAAGCGGCTCCGGCGAGGAGCTGCTGTCCAAGAAC
TATCATCTGGAAAACGAGGTAGCAAGGCTGAAGAAGGGCAGCGGCTCCGGAGAGGAACTGCTGTCTAAGA
ACTATCATCTGGAAAACGAAGTTGCTCGCCTGAAGAAGGGATCTGGCTCCGGAGAAGAACTGCTGTCCAA
GAACTATCACCTGGAGAACGAAGTTGCTCGCCTGAAAAAAGGCAGCGGATCCGGAGAAGAACTGCTGAGC
AAAAATTACCATCTGGAGAACGAAGTTGCACGGCTGAAGAAAGGCTCCGGCAGCGGAGGAACTCCTAAAA
AGAAACGCAAGGTTAATAAAAAAAAAAAAAAAAAAAAAAAAGCCACCATGGCTAGCGCGGTCGGCGTGGA
CTGTAGAACACTGCCAATGCCGGTCCCAAGCCCGGATAAAAGTGGAGGGTACAGTCCACGCTCTAGAGCG
GACTTCGGTCCGCTTTTTACTAGGACCTGCAGGCATGCAAGCTTGACGTCGGTTACCGATATCCATATGG
CGACCGCATCGATCTCGAGCCGAGGACTAGTAACTTGTTTATTGCAGCTTATAATGGTTACAAATAAAGC
AATAGCATCACAAATTTCACAAATAAAGCATTTTTTTCACTGCATTCTAGTTGTGGTTTGTCCAAACTCA
TCAATGTATCTTATCATGTCTTACGTAGATAAGTAGCATGGCGGGTTAATCATTAACTACAAGGAACCCC
TAGTGATGGAGTTGGCCACTCCCTCTCTGCGCGCTCGCTCGCTCACTGAGGCCGGGCGACCAAAGGTCGC
CCGACGCCCGGGCTTTGCCCGGGCGGCCTCAGTGAGCGAGCGAGCGCGCAGAGAGGGACAGATCTGCAGA
TCTGCTGGCGTAATAGCGAAGAGGCCCGCACCGATCGCCCTTCCCAACAGTTGCGCAGCCTGAATGGCGA
ATGGAAATTGTAAGCGTTAATATTTTGTTAAAATTCGCGTTAAATTTTTGTTAAATCAGCTCATTTTTTA
ACCAATAGGCCGAAATCGGCAAAATCCCTTATAAATCAAAAGAATAGACCGAGATAGGGT
[37 nt withheld, positions 2651-2687]
AAAGAACGTGGACTCCAACGTCAAAGG
[49 nt withheld, positions 2715-2763]
T
[91 nt withheld, positions 2765-2855]
G
[124 nt withheld, positions 2857-2980]
CAGGTGGCACTTTTCGGGGAAATGTGCGCGGAACCCCTATTTGTTTATTTTTCTAAATACATTCAAATAT
GTATCCGCTCATGAGACAATAACCCTGATAAATGCTTCAATAATATTGAAAAAGGAAGAGTATGAGTATT
CAACATTTCCGTGTCGCCCTTATTCCCTTTTTTGCGGCATTTTGCCTTCCTGTTTTTGCTCACCCAGAAA
CGCTGGTGAAAGTAAAAGATGCTGAAGATCAGTTGGGTGCACGAGTGGGTTACATCGAACTGGATCTCAA
CAGCGGTAAGATCCTTGAGAGTTTTCGCCCCGAAGAACGTTTTCCAATGATGAGCACTTTTAAAGTTCTG
CTATGTGGCGCGGTATTATCCCGTATTGACGCCGGGCAAGAGCAACTCGGTCGCCGCATACACTATTCTC
AGAATGACTTGGTTGAGTACTCACCAGTCACAGAAAAGCATCTTACGGATGGCATGACAGTAAGAGAATT
ATGCAGTGCTGCCATAACCATGAGTGATAACACTGCGGCCAACTTACTTCTGACAACGATCGGAGGACCG
AAGGAGCTAACCGCTTTTTTGCACAACATGGGGGATCATGTAACTCGCCTTGATCGTTGGGAACCGGAGC
TGAATGAAGCCATACCAAACGACGAGCGTGACACCACGATGCCTGTAGCAATGGCAACAACGTTGCGCAA
ACTATTAACTGGCGAACTACTTACTCTAGCTTCCCGGCAACAATTAATAGACTGGATGGAGGCGGATAAA
GTTGCAGGACCACTTCTGCGCTCGGCCCTTCCGGCTGGCTGGTTTATTGCTGATAAATCTGGAGCCGGTG
AGCGTGGGTCTCGCGGTATCATTGCAGCACTGGGGCCAGATGGTAAGCCCTCCCGTATCGTAGTTATCTA
CACGACGGGGAGTCAGGCAACTATGGATGAACGAAATAGACAGATCGCTGAGATAGGTGCCTCACTGATT
AAGCATTGGTAACTGTCAGACCAAGTTTACTCATATATACTTTAGATTGATTTAAAACTTCATTTTTAAT
TTAAAAGGATCTAGGTGAAGATCCTTTTTGATAATCTCATGACCAAAATCCCTTAACGTGAGTTTTCGTT
CCACTGAGCGTCAGACCCCGTAGAAAAGATCAAAGGATCTTCTTGAGATCCTTTTTTTCTGCGCGTAATC
TGCTGCTTGCAAACAAAAAAACCACCGCTACCAGCGGTGGTTTGTTTGCCGGATCAAGAGCTACCAACTC
TTTTTCCGAAGGTAACTGGCTTCAGCAGAGCGCAGATACCAAATACTGTTCTTCTAGTGTAGCCGTAGTT
AGGCCACCACTTCAAGAACTCTGTAGCACCGCCTACATACCTCGCTCTGCTAATCCTGTTACCAGTGGCT
GCTGCCAGTGGCGATAAGTCGTGTCTTACCGGGTTGGACTCAAGACGATAGTTACCGGATAAGGCGCAGC
GGTCGGGCTGAACGGGGGGTTCGTGCACACAGCCCAGCTTGGAGCGAACGACCTACACCGAACTGAGATA
CCTACAGCGTGAGCTATGAGAAAGCGCCACGCTTCCCGAAGGGAGAAAGGCGGACAGGTATCCGGTAAGC
GGCAGGGTCGGAACAGGAGAGCGCACGAGGGAGCTTCCAGGGGGAAACGCCTGGTATCTTTATAGTCCTG
TCGGGTTTCGCCACCTCTGACTTGAGCGTCGATTTTTGTGATGCTCGTCAGGGGGGCGGAGCCTATGGAA
AAACGCCAGCAACGCGGCCTTTTTACGGTTCCTGGCCTTTTGCTGGCCTTTTGCTCACATGTTCTTTCCT
GCGTTATCCCCTGATTCTGTGGATAACCGTATTACCGCCTTTGAGTGAGCTGATACCGCTCGCCGCAGCC
GAACGACCGAGCGCAGCGAGTCAGTGAGCGAGCGCGCAGAGAGGGAGTGGCCAACTCCATCACTAGGGGT
TCCTGGAGGGGTGGAGTCGTGACGTGAATTACGTCATAGGGTTAGGGAGGTCCTGGATCGATCCAGACAT
GATAAGATACATTGATGAGTTTGGACAAACCACAACTAGAATGCAGTGAAAAAAATGCTTTATTTGTGAA
ATTTGTGATGCTATTGCTTTATTTGTAACCATTATAAGCTGCAATAAACAAGTTAACAACAACAATTGCA
TTCATTTTATGTTTCAGGTTCAGGGGGAGGTGTGGGAGGTTTTTTAAAGCAAGTAAAACCTCTACAAATG
TGGTATGGCTGATTATGATCTCTAGTCAAGGCACTATACATCAAATATTCCTTATTAACCCCTTTACAAA
TTAAAAAGCTAAAGGTACACAATTTTTGAGCATAGTTATTAATAGCAGACACTCTATGCCTGTGTGGAGT
AAGAAAAAACAGTATGTTATGATTATAACTGTTATGCCTACTTATAAAGGTTACAGAATATTTTTCCATA
ATTTTCTTGTATAGCAGTGCAGCTTTTTCCTTTGTGGTGTAAATAGCAAAGCAAGCAAGAGTTCTATTAC
TAAACACAGCATGACTCAAAAAACTTAGCAATTCTGAAGGAAAGTCCTTGGGGTCTTCTACCTTTCTCTT
CTTTTTTGGAGGAGTAGAATGTTGAGAGTCAGCAGTAGCCTCATCATCACTAGATGGCATTTCTTCTGAG
CAAAACAGGTTTTCCTCATTAAAGGCATTCCACCACTGCTCCCATTCATCAGTTCCATAGGTTGGAATCT
AAAATACACAAACAATTAGAATCAGTAGTTTAACACATTATACACTTAAAAATTTTATATTTACCTTAGA
GCTTTAAATCTCTGTAGGTAGTTTGTCCAATTATGTCACACCACAGAAGTAAGGTTCCTTCACAAAGATC
CGGACCAAAGCGGCCATCGTGCCTCCCCACTCCTGCAGTTCGGGGGCATGGATGCGCGGATAGCCGCTGC
TGGTTTCCTGGATGCCGACGGATTTGCACTGCCGGTAGAACTCCGCGAGGTCGTCCAGCCTCAGGCAGCA
GCTGAACCAACTCGCGAGGGGATCGAGCCCGGGGTGGGCGAAGAACTCCAGCATGAGATCCCCGCGCTGG
AGGATCATCCAGCCGGCGTCCCGGAAAACGATTCCGAAGCCCAACCTTTCATAGAAGGCGGCGGTGGAAT
CGAAATCTCGTGATGGCAGGTTGGGCGTCGCTTGGTCGGTCATTTCGAACCCCAGAGTCCCGCTCAGAAG
AACTCGTCAAGAAGGCGATAGAAGGCGATGCGCTGCGAATCGGGAGCGGCGATACCGTAAAGCACGAGGA
AGCGGTCAGCCCATTCGCCGCCAAGCTCTTCAGCAATATCACGGGTAGCCAACGCTATGTCCTGATAGCG
GTCCGCCACACCCAGCCGGCCACAGTCGATGAATCCAGAAAAGCGGCCATTTTCCACCATGATATTCGGC
AAGCAGGCATCGCCATGGGTCACGACGAGATCCTCGCCGTCGGGCATGCGCGCCTTGAGCCTGGCGAACA
GTTCGGCTGGCGCGAGCCCCTGATGCTCTTCGTCCAGATCATCCTGATCGACAAGACCGGCTTCCATCCG
AGTACGTGCTCGCTCGATGCGATGTTTCGCTTGGTGGTCGAATGGGCAGGTAGCCGGATCAAGCGTATGC
AGCCGCCGCATTGCATCAGCCATGATGGATACTTTCTCGGCAGGAGCAAGGTGAGATGACAGGAGATCCT
GCCCCGGCACTTCGCCCAATAGCAGCCAGTCCCTTCCCGCTTCAGTGACAACGTCGAGCACAGCTGCGCA
AGGAA
